>Addgene plasmid #209097 | pLKO.1-shCtnnd2.2-GFP | addgene full sequence | sequence record 416768 | Addgene NGS Result
GCAGTGGTGCAAATGAGTTTTCCAGAGCAACCCCAAATCCCCAGGAGCTGTTGATCCTTTAGGTATCTTT
CCACAGCCAGGATTCTTGCCTGGAGCTGCTTGATGCCCCAGACTGTGAGTTGCAACAGATGCTGTTGCGC
CTCAATAGCCCTCAGCAAATTGTTCTGCTGCTGCACTATACCAGACAATAATTGTCTGGCCTGTACCGTC
AGCGTCATTGACGCTGCGCCCATAGTGCTTCCTGCTGCTCCCAAGAACCCAAGGAACAAAGCTCCTATTC
CCACTGCTCTTTTTTCTCTCTGCACCACTCTTCTCTTTGCCTTGGTGGGTGCTACTCCTAATGGTTCAAT
TTTTACTACTTTATATTTATATAATTCACTTCTCCAATTGTCCCTCATATCTCCTCCTCCAGGTCTGAAG
ATCAGCGGCCGCTTGCTGTGCGGTGGTCTTACTTTTGTTTTGCTCTTCCTCTATCTTGTCTAAAGCTTCC
TTGGTGTCTTTTATCTCTATCCTTTGATGCACACAATAGAGGGTTGCTACTGTATTATATAATGATCTAA
GTTCTTCTGATCCTGTCTGAAGGGATGGTTGTAGCTGTCCCAGTATTTGTCTACAGCCTTCTGATGTTTC
TAACAGGCCAGGATTAACTGCGAATCGTTCTAGCTCCCTGCTTGCCCATACTATATGTTTTAATTTATAT
TTTTTCTTTCCCCCTGGCCTTAACCGAATTTTTTCCCATCGCGATCTAATTCTCCCCCGCTTAATACTGA
CGCTCTCGCACCCATCTCTCTCCTTCTAGCCTCCGCTAGTCAAAATTTTTGGCGTACTCACCAGTCGCCG
CCCCTCGCCTCTTGCCGTGCGCGCTTCAGCAAGCCGAGTCCTGCGTCGAGAGAGCTCCTCTGGTTTCCCT
TTCGCTTTCAAGTCCCTGTTCGGGCGCCACTGCTAGAGATTTTCCACACTGACTAAAAGGGTCTGAGGGA
TCTCTAGTTACCAGAGTCACACAACAGACGGGCACACACTACTTGAAGCACTCAAGGCAAGCTTTATTGA
GGCTTAAGCAGTGGGTTCTCTAGTTAGCCAGAGAGCTCCCAGGCTCAGATCTGGTCTAACCAGAGAGACC
CGTTTATGTATCGAGCTAGGCACTTAAATACAATATCTCTGCAATGCGGCAATTCAGTGGTTCGTCCAAT
CCATGTCAGACCCGTCTGTTGCCTTCCTAATAAGGCACGATCGTACCACCTTACTTCCACCAATCGGCAT
GCACGGTGCTTTTTCTCTCCTTGTAAGGCATGTTGCTAACTCATCGTTACCATGTTGCAAGACTACAAGA
GTATTGCATAAGACTACATTAAGCTTGCAGCTCCAGCTTTTGTTCCCTTTAGTGAGGGTTAATTGCGCGC
TTGGCGTAATCATGGTCATAGCTGTTTCCTGTGTGAAATTGTTATCCGCTCACAATTCCACACAACATAC
GAGCCGGAAGCATAAAGTGTAAAGCCTGGGGTGCCTAATGAGTGAGCTAACTCACATTAATTGCGTTGCG
CTCACTGCCCGCTTTCCAGTCGGGAAACCTGTCGTGCCAGCTGCATTAATGAATCGGCCAACGCGCGGGG
AGAGGCGGTTTGCGTATTGGGCGCTCTTCCGCTTCCTCGCTCACTGACTCGCTGCGCTCGGTCGTTCGGC
TGCGGCGAGCGGTATCAGCTCACTCAAAGGCGGTAATACGGTTATCCACAGAATCAGGGGATAACGCAGG
AAAGAACATGTGAGCAAAAGGCCAGCAAAAGGCCAGGAACCGTAAAAAGGCCGCGTTGCTGGCGTTTTTC
CATAGGCTCCGCCCCCCTGACGAGCATCACAAAAATCGACGCTCAAGTCAGAGGTGGCGAAACCCGACAG
GACTATAAAGATACCAGGCGTTTCCCCCTGGAAGCTCCCTCGTGCGCTCTCCTGTTCCGACCCTGCCGCT
TACCGGATACCTGTCCGCCTTTCTCCCTTCGGGAAGCGTGGCGCTTTCTCATAGCTCACGCTGTAGGTAT
CTCAGTTCGGTGTAGGTCGTTCGCTCCAAGCTGGGCTGTGTGCACGAACCCCCCGTTCAGCCCGACCGCT
GCGCCTTATCCGGTAACTATCGTCTTGAGTCCAACCCGGTAAGACACGACTTATCGCCACTGGCAGCAGC
CACTGGTAACAGGATTAGCAGAGCGAGGTATGTAGGCGGTGCTACAGAGTTCTTGAAGTGGTGGCCTAAC
TACGGCTACACTAGAAGAACAGTATTTGGTATCTGCGCTCTGCTGAAGCCAGTTACCTTCGGAAAAAGAG
TTGGTAGCTCTTGATCCGGCAAACAAACCACCGCTGGTAGCGGTGGTTTTTTTGTTTGCAAGCAGCAGAT
TACGCGCAGAAAAAAAGGATCTCAAGAAGATCCTTTGATCTTTTCTACGGGGTCTGACGCTCAGTGGAAC
GAAAACTCACGTTAAGGGATTTTGGTCATGAGATTATCAAAAAGGATCTTCACCTAGATCCTTTTAAATT
AAAAATGAAGTTTTAAATCAATCTAAAGTATATATGAGTAAACTTGGTCTGACAGTTACCAATGCTTAAT
CAGTGAGGCACCTATCTCAGCGATCTGTCTATTTCGTTCATCCATAGTTGCCTGACTCCCCGTCGTGTAG
ATAACTACGATACGGGAGGGCTTACCATCTGGCCCCAGTGCTGCAATGATACCGCGAGACCCACGCTCAC
CGGCTCCAGATTTATCAGCAATAAACCAGCCAGCCGGAAGGGCCGAGCGCAGAAGTGGTCCTGCAACTTT
ATCCGCCTCCATCCAGTCTATTAATTGTTGCCGGGAAGCTAGAGTAAGTAGTTCGCCAGTTAATAGTTTG
CGCAACGTTGTTGCCATTGCTACAGGCATCGTGGTGTCACGCTCGTCGTTTGGTATGGCTTCATTCAGCT
CCGGTTCCCAACGATCAAGGCGAGTTACATGATCCCCCATGTTGTGCAAAAAAGCGGTTAGCTCCTTCGG
TCCTCCGATCGTTGTCAGAAGTAAGTTGGCCGCAGTGTTATCACTCATGGTTATGGCAGCACTGCATAAT
TCTCTTACTGTCATGCCATCCGTAAGATGCTTTTCTGTGACTGGTGAGTACTCAACCAAGTCATTCTGAG
AATAGTGTATGCGGCGACCGAGTTGCTCTTGCCCGGCGTCAATACGGGATAATACCGCGCCACATAGCAG
AACTTTAAAAGTGCTCATCATTGGAAAACGTTCTTCGGGGCGAAAACTCTCAAGGATCTTACCGCTGTTG
AGATCCAGTTCGATGTAACCCACTCGTGCACCCAACTGATCTTCAGCATCTTTTACTTTCACCAGCGTTT
CTGGGTGAGCAAAAACAGGAAGGCAAAATGCCGCAAAAAAGGGAATAAGGGCGACACGGAAATGTTGAAT
ACTCATACTCTTCCTTTTTCAATATTATTGAAGCATTTATCAGGGTTATTGTCTCATGAGCGGATACATA
TTTGAATGTATTTAGAAAAATAAACAAATAGGGGTTCCGCGCACATTTCCCCGAAAAGTGCCACCTAAAT
TGTAAGCGTTAATATTTTGTTAAAATTCGCGTTAAATTTTTGTTAAATCAGCTCATTTTTTAACCAATAG
GCCGAAATCGGCAAAATCCCTTATAAATCAAAAGAATAGACCGAGATAGGGT
[37 nt withheld, positions 3693-3729]
AAAGAACGTGGACTCCAACGTCAAAGG
[49 nt withheld, positions 3757-3805]
T
[91 nt withheld, positions 3807-3897]
G
[124 nt withheld, positions 3899-4022]
CCCATTCGCCATTCAGGCTGCGCAACTGTTGGGAAGGGCGATCGGTGCGGGCCTCTTCGCTATTACGCCA
GCTGGCGAAAGGGGGATGTGCTGCAAGGCGATTAAGTTGGGTAACGCCAGGGTTTTCCCAGTCACGACGT
TGTAAAACGACGGCCAGTGAGCGCGCGTAATACGACTCACTATAGGGCGAATTGGGTACGTCCCTAGGCC
TCCAAAAAAGCCTCCTCACTACTTCTGGAATAGCTCAGAGGCCGAGGCGGCCTCGGCCTCTGCATAAATA
AAAAAAATTAGTCAGCCATGGGGCGGAGAATGGGCGGAACTGGGCGGAGTTAGGGGCGGGATGGGCGGAG
TTAGGGGCGGGATAGCTAGAGCCAGACATGATAAGATACATTGATGAGTTTGGACAAACCACAACTAGAA
TGCAGTGAAAAAAATGCTTTATTTGTGAAATTTGTGATGCTATTGCTTTATTTGTAACCATTATAAGCTG
CAATAAACAAGTTCCTCTCACTCTCTGATATTCATTTCTTTGCAAGTTATAAATACTGAATAATAAGATG
ACATGAACTACTACTGCTAGAGATTTTCCACACTGACTAAAAGGGTCTGAGGGATCTCTAGTTACCAGAG
TCACACAACAGACGGGCACACACTACTTGAAGCACTCAAGGCAAGCTTTATTGAGGCTTAAGCAGTGGGT
TCCCTAGTTAGCCAGAGAGCTCCCAGGCTCAGATCTGGTCTAACCAGAGAGACCCAGTACAAGCAAAAAG
CAGATCTTGTCTTCGTTGGGAGTGAATTAGCCCTTCCAGTCCCCCCTTTTCTTTTAAAAAGTGGCTAAGA
TCTACAGCTGCCTTGTAAGTCATTGGTCTTAAAGGTACCTGAGGTGTGACTGGAAAACCCACCTCCTCCT
CCTCTTGTGCTTCTAGCCAGGCACAATCAGCATTGGTAGCTGCTGTATTGCTACTTGTGATTGCTCCATG
TTTTTCTAGGTCTCGATCGAGGTCGACGGTATCGATGCGGGGAGGCGGCCCAAAGGGAGATCCGACTCGT
CTGAGGGCGAAGGCGAAGACGCGGAAGAGGCCGCAGAGCCGGCAGCAGGCCGCGGGAAGGAAGGTCCGCT
GGATTGAGGGCCGAAGGGACGTAGCAGAAGGACGTCCCGCGCAGAATCCAGGTGGCAACACAGGCGAGCA
GCCAAGGAAAGGACGATGATTTCCCCGACAACACCACGGAATTGTCAGTGCCCAACAGCCGAGCCCCTGT
CCAGCAGCGGGCAAGGCAGGCGGCGATGAGTTCCGCCGTGGCAATAGGGAGGGGGAAAGCGAAAGTCCCG
GAAAGGAGCTGACAGGTGGTGGCAATGCCCCAACCAGTGGGGGTTGCGTCAGCAAACACAGTGCACACCA
CGCCACGTTGCCTGACAACGGGCCACAACTCCTCATAAAGAGACAGCAACCAGGATTTATACAAGGAGGA
GAAAATGAAAGCCATACGGGAAGCAATAGCATGATACAAAGGCATTAAAGCAGCGTATCCACATAGCGTA
AAAGGAGCAACATAGTTAAGAATACCAGTCAATCTTTCACAAATTTTGTAATCCAGAGGTTGATTATCGA
TAAGCTTGATATCGAATTGTACCTAGTGGAACCGGAACCCTTAAACATGTATAACTTCGTATAATGTATG
CTATACGAAGTTATTAGGTCCCTCGACGAATTCCTACTTGTACAGCTCGTCCATGCCGAGAGTGATCCCG
GCGGCGGTCACGAACTCCAGCAGGACCATGTGATCGCGCTTCTCGTTGGGGTCTTTGCTCAGGGCGGACT
GGGTGCTCAGGTAGTGGTTGTCGGGCAGCAGCACGGGGCCGTCGCCGATGGGGGTGTTCTGCTGGTAGTG
GTCGGCGAGCTGCACGCTGCCGTCCTCGATGTTGTGGCGGATCTTGAAGTTCACCTTGATGCCGTTCTTC
TGCTTGTCGGCCATGATATAGACGTTGTGGCTGTTGTAGTTGTACTCCAGCTTGTGCCCCAGGATGTTGC
CGTCCTCCTTGAAGTCGATGCCCTTCAGCTCGATGCGGTTCACCAGGGTGTCGCCCTCGAACTTCACCTC
GGCGCGGGTCTTGTAGTTGCCGTCGTCCTTGAAGAAGATGGTGCGCTCCTGGACGTAGCCTTCGGGCATG
GCGGACTTGAAGAAGTCGTGCTGCTTCATGTGGTCGGGGTAGCGGCTGAAGCACTGCACGCCGTAGGTCA
GGGTGGTCACGAGGGTGGGCCAGGGCACGGGCAGCTTGCCGGTGGTGCAGATGAACTTCAGGGTCAGCTT
GCCGTAGGTGGCATCGCCCTCGCCCTCGCCGGACACGCTGAACTTGTGGCCGTTTACGTCGCCGTCCAGC
TCGACCAGGATGGGCACCACCCCGGTGAACAGCTCCTCGCCCTTGCTCACCATGGTGGCGACCGGTAGCG
CTAGCGGCCGCGAATTCTTTGCCAAAATGATGAGACAGCACAATAACCAGCACGTTGCCCAGGAGCTGTA
GGAAAAAGAAGAAGGCATGAACATGGTTAGCAGAGGCTCTAGAGCCGCCGGTCACACGCCAGAAGCCGAA
CCCCGCCCTGCCCCGTCCCCCCCGAAGGCAGCCGTCCCCCCGCGGACAGCCCCGAGGCTGGAGAGGGAGA
AGGGGACGGCGGCGCGGCGACGCACGAAGGCCCTCCCCGCCCATTTCCTTCCTGCCGGCGCCGCACCGCT
TCGCCCCGCGCCCGCTAGAGGGGGTGCGGCGGCGCCTCCCAGATTTCGGCTCCGCACAGATTTGGGACAA
AGGAAGTCCCTGCGCCCTCTCGCACGATTACCATAAAAGGCAATGGCTGCGGCTCGCCGCGCCTCGACAG
CCGCCGGCGCTCCGGGGGCCGCCGCGCCCCTCCCCCGAGCCCTCCCCGGCCCGAGGCGGCCCCGCCCCGC
CCGGCACCCCCACCTGCCGCCACCCCCCGCCCGGCACGGCGAGCCCCGCGCCACGCCCCGTACGGAGCCC
CGCACCCGAAGCCGGGCCGTGCTCAGCAACTCGGGGAGGGGGGTGCAGGGGGGGTTGCAGCCCGACCGAC
GCGCCCACACCCCCTGCTCACCCCCCCACGCACACACCCCGCACGCAGCCTTTGTTCCCCTCGCAGCCCC
CCCCGCACCGCGGGGCACCGCCCCCGGCCGCGCTCCCCTCGCGCACACTGCGGAGCGCACAAAGCCCCGC
GCCGCGCCCGCAGCGCTCACAGCCGCCGGGCAGCGCGGAGCCGCACGCGGCGCTCCCCACGCACACACAC
ACGCACGCACCCCCCGAGCCGCTCCCCCCGCACAAAGGGCCCTCCCGGAGCCCCTCAAGGCTTTCACGCA
GCCACAGAAAAGAAACAAGCCGTCATTAAACCAAGCGCTAATTACAGCCCGGAGGAGAAGGGCCGTCCCG
CCCGCTCACCTGTGGGAGTAACGCGGTCAGTCAGAGCCGGGGCGGGCGGCGCGAGGCGGCGGCGGAGCGG
GGCACGGGGCGAAGGCAGCGCGCAGCGACTCCCGCCCGCCGCGCGCTTCGCTTTTTATAGGGCCGCCGCC
GCCGCCGCCTCGCCATAAAAGGAAACTTTCGGAGCGCGCCGCTCTGATTGGCTGCCGCCGCACCTCTCCG
CCTCGCCCCGCCCCGCCCCCCGCCCCCCCCCCCCCCCCCCGCCCCCCCCCCCCCCCCCCCCGCCCCCATC
GCTGCACAAAATAATTAAAAAATAAATAAATACAAAATTGGGGGTGGGGAGGGGGGGGAGATGGGGAGAG
TGAAGCAGAACGTGGGGCTCACCTCGACCATGGTAATAGCGATGACTAATACGTAGATGTACTGCCAAGT
AGGAAAGTCCCATAAGGTCATGTACTGGGCATAATGCCAGGCGGGCCATTTACCGTCATTGACGTCAATA
GGGGGCGTACTTGGCATATGATACACTTGATGTACTGCCAAGTGGGCAGTTTACCGTAAATACTCCACCC
ATTGACGTCAATGGAAAGTCCCTATTGGCGTTACTATGGGAACATACGTCATTATTGACGTCAATGGGCG
GGGGTCGTTGGGCGGTCAGCCAGGCGGGCCATTTACCGTAAGTTATGTAACGCGGAACTCCATATATGGG
CTATGAACTAATGACCCCGTAATTGATTACTATTAATAACTAGTGAGACGTGCGGCTTCCGTTTGTCACG
TCCGGCACGCCGCGAACCGCAAGGAACCTTCCCGACTTAGGGGCGGAGCAGGAAGCGTCGCCGGGGGGCC
CACAAGGGTAGCGGCGAAGATCCGGGTGACGCTGCGAACGGACGTGAAGAATGTGCGAGACCCAGGGTCG
GCGCCGCTGCGTTTCCCGGAACCACGCCCAGAGCAGCCGCGTCCCTGCGCAAACCCAGGGCTGCCTTGGA
AAAGGCGCAACCCCAACCCCCTCGAGCCGCGGCCAAAGTGGATCTCTGCTGTCCCTGTAATAAACCCGAA
AATTTTGAATTTTTGTAATTTGTTTTTGTAATTCTTTAGTTTGTATGTCTGTTGCTATTATGTCTACTAT
TCTTTCCCCTGCACTGTACCCCCCAATCCCCCCTTTTCTTTTAAAATTGTGGATGAATACTGCCATTTGT
CTCGAGGTCGAGAATTCAAAAACGCTTTGTTTACTCTCTTCATCTCGAGATGAAGAGAGTAAACAAAGCG
CCGGTGTTTCGTCCTTTCCACAAGATATATAAAGCCAAGAAATCGAAATACTTTCAAGTTACGGTAAGCA
TATGATAGTCCATTTTAAAACATAATTTTAAAACTGCAAACTACCCAAGAAATTATTACTTTCTACGTCA
CGTATTTTGTACTAATATCTTTGTGTTTACAGTCAAATTAATTCCAATTATCTCTCTAACAGCCTTGTAT
CGTATATGCAAATATGAAGGAATCATGGGAAATAGGCCCTCGGTGAAGGGGGCGGCCGCTCGAGGCTAGT
CTCGTGATCGATACCGTCGAGATCCGTTCACTAATCGAATGGATCTGTCTCTGTCTCTCTCTCCACCTTC
TTCTTCTATTCCTTCGGGCCTGTCGGGTCCCCTCGGGGTTGGGAGGTGGGTCTGAAACGATAATGGTGAA
TATCCCTGCCTAACTCTATTCACTATAGAAAGTACAGCAAAAACTATTCTTAAACCTACCAAGCCTCCTA
CTATCATTATGAATAATTTTATATACCACAGCCAATTTGTTATGTTAAACCAATTCCACAAACTTGCCCA
TTTATCTAATTCCAATAATTCTTGTTCATTCTTTTCTTGCTGGTTTTGCGATTCTTCAATTAAGGAGTGT
ATTAAGCTTGTGTAATTGTTAATTTCTCTGTCCCACTCCATCCAGGTCGTGTGATTCCAAATCTGTTCCA
GAGATTTATTACTCCAACTAGCATTCCAAGGCACA
Features (pLannotate 1.2.2; 32 found; start..end, strand, type, name):
     43..276     -  misc_feature   RRE: The Rev response element (RRE) of HIV-1 allows for Rev-dependent mRNA export from the nucleus to the cytoplasm.
    422..785     -  CDS            HIV-1 gag (fragment): gag protein from human immunodeficiency virus 1; gag
    769..894     -  misc_feature   HIV-1 Ψ: packaging signal of human immunodeficiency virus type 1
    941..1121    -  LTR            5' LTR (truncated): truncated 5' long terminal repeat (LTR) from HIV-1
   1122..1348    -  promoter       RSV promoter: Rous sarcoma virus enhancer/promoter
   1376..1394    -  promoter       T3 promoter: promoter for bacteriophage T3 RNA polymerase
   1439..1455    -  protein_bind   lac operator: The lac repressor binds to the lac operator to inhibit transcription in E. coli. This inhibition can be relieved by adding lactose or isopropyl-β-D-thiogalactopyranoside (IPTG). lac repressor encoded by lacI
   1463..1493    -  promoter       lac promoter: promoter for the E. coli lac operon
   1508..1529    -  protein_bind   CAP binding site: CAP binding activates transcription in the presence of cAMP. E. coli catabolite activator protein
   1542..1634    -  CDS            lacI (fragment): lac repressor; lacI; The lac repressor binds to the lac operator to inhibit transcription in E. coli. This inhibition can be relieved by adding lactose or isopropyl-β-D-thiogalactopyranoside (IPTG).
   1817..2405    -  rep_origin     ori: high-copy-number ColE1/pMB1/pBR322/pUC origin of replication
   2576..3436    -  CDS            AmpR: β-lactamase; bla; confers resistance to ampicillin, carbenicillin, and related antibiotics
   3437..3541    -  promoter       AmpR promoter: bla
   3594..4022    -  rep_origin     f1 ori (sequence partly withheld): f1 bacteriophage origin of replication; arrow indicates direction of (+) strand synthesis
   4027..4182    -  CDS            lacZα (fragment): LacZα fragment of β-galactosidase; lacZ fragment
   4190..4208    +  promoter       T7 promoter: promoter for bacteriophage T7 RNA polymerase
   4229..4364    -  rep_origin     SV40 ori: SV40 origin of replication
   4404..4525    -  polyA_signal   SV40 poly(A) signal: SV40 polyadenylation signal
   4597..4830    -  LTR            3' LTR (ΔU3): self-inactivating 3' long terminal repeat (LTR) from HIV-1
   4832..5017    -  CDS            nef (fragment): NEF_HV1Z2 - Experimental evidence at protein level: Swiss-Prot protein existence level 1. Extracellular Nef protein targets CD4(+) T-lymphocytes for apoptosis by interacting with CXCR4 surface receptors. From Human immunodeficiency virus type 1 group M subtype D (isolate Z2/CDC-Z34) (HIV-1).
   5019..5038    -  misc_feature   MCS (fragment): pBluescript multiple cloning site
   5039..5627    -  misc_feature   WPRE: woodchuck hepatitis virus posttranscriptional regulatory element
   5627..5650    -  misc_feature   MCS (fragment): pBluescript multiple cloning site
   5683..5716    -  protein_bind   loxP: Cre-mediated recombination occurs in the 8-bp core sequence (GCATACAT). Cre recombinase
   5739..6455    -  CDS            EGFP: EGFP is a basic (constitutively fluorescent) green fluorescent protein published in 1996, derived from Aequorea victoria. It is reported to be a rapidly-maturing weak dimer with moderate acid sensitivity.
   6538..7554    -  intron         chimeric intron: chimera between introns from chicken β-actin and rabbit β-globin
   7555..7829    -  promoter       chicken β-actin promoter: No description available
   7831..8134    -  enhancer       CMV enhancer: human cytomegalovirus immediate early enhancer
   8191..8452    -  promoter       hPGK promoter (fragment): human phosphoglycerate kinase 1 promoter
   8501..8618    -  misc_feature   cPPT/CTS: central polypurine tract and central termination sequence of HIV-1
   8723..8963    -  promoter       U6 promoter: RNA polymerase III promoter for human U6 snRNA
   9012..9446    -  CDS            env (fragment): ENV_HV1H2 - Experimental evidence at protein level: Swiss-Prot protein existence level 1. [Transmembrane protein gp41]: Acts as a class I viral fusion protein. Under the current model, the protein has at least 3 conformational states: pre-fusion native state, pre-hairpin intermediate state, and post-fusion hairpin state. During fusion of viral and target intracellular membranes, the coiled coil regions (heptad repeats) assume a trimer-of-hairpins structure, positioning the fusion peptide in close proximity to the C-terminal region of the ectodomain. The formation of this structure appears to d
