[The description below was written by a language model from this plasmid's Addgene catalogue record and pLannotate feature annotations shown in this document.]
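Description:
pLKO.1-shCtnnd2.2-GFP is a lentiviral shRNA knockdown plasmid built on the pLKO.1 backbone. It carries a hairpin directed against the 3' UTR of Ctnnd2, the gene encoding delta-catenin, together with a green fluorescent marker. In bacteria it is maintained through a high-copy ColE1/pUC-type origin and selected with ampicillin via the bla gene. An f1 origin, lac regulatory remnants and T3/T7 promoters are also present as carry-over from the cloning backbone.

The viral portion has a third-generation, self-inactivating layout. An RSV promoter fused to a truncated HIV-1 5' LTR drives production of the genomic RNA. It is followed by the Ψ packaging signal with a gag fragment, the Rev response element within an env fragment, a cPPT/CTS, and a ΔU3 3' LTR backed by an SV40 polyadenylation signal and SV40 origin.

Between the LTRs, a human U6 RNA polymerase III promoter is annotated; in pLKO.1 designs this promoter transcribes the shRNA, although the hairpin itself is not annotated as a feature. Downstream, the annotation shows only a fragment of the hPGK promoter, followed by a CAG-type unit (CMV enhancer, chicken β-actin promoter and chimeric intron) driving EGFP. This suggests that the usual pLKO.1 puromycin cassette has been replaced by a strong fluorescent reporter. A WPRE follows to enhance transcript expression, and a single loxP site lies between EGFP and the WPRE; the record does not explain its role.

Because the hairpin targets the 3' UTR, knockdown should be compatible with rescue by a UTR-less cDNA. EGFP allows transfected or transduced cells to be identified and their morphology visualised, consistent with the associated study of delta-catenin in astrocyte morphogenesis.
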