Addgene plasmid #209097: pLKO.1-shCtnnd2.2-GFP
Purpose: GFP expressing shRNA targeting Ctnnd2 3' UTR
Depositing lab: Cagla Eroglu. Depositing organization: Duke University. Publication: delta-Catenin controls astrocyte morphogenesis via layer-specific astrocyte-neuron cadherin interactions. Tan CX, Bindu DS, Hardin EJ, Sakers K, Baumert R, Ramirez JJ, Savage JT, Eroglu C. J Cell Biol. 2023 Nov 6;222(11):e202303138. doi: 10.1083/jcb.202303138. Epub 2023 Sep 14. PubMed 37707499.
Backbone
  Vector backbone: pLKO.1
Growth in bacteria
  Bacterial resistance: Ampicillin, 100 μg/mL
  Growth temperature: 37°C
  Growth strain: NEB Stable
  Copy number: High Copy
Gene/Insert
  Gene/Insert name: shCtnnd2.2
  gRNA/shRNA sequence: ATG​AAG​AGA​GTA​AAC​AAA​GCG
Terms and licenses: Academic/Nonprofit Terms; Industry Terms: Not Available to Industry
How to cite: pLKO.1-shCtnnd2.2-GFP was a gift from Cagla Eroglu (Addgene plasmid # 209097 ; http://n2t.net/addgene:209097 ; RRID:Addgene_209097)
